Addgene plasmid #74868: pGWB526
Purpose: (Empty Backbone) Gateway cloning compatible binary vector for C-terminal fusion with T7 (CaMV35S promoter).
Depositing lab: Tsuyoshi Nakagawa. Depositing organization: Shimane University. Publication: Improved Gateway binary vectors: high-performance vectors for creation of fusion constructs in transgenic analysis of plants. Nakagawa T, Suzuki T, Murata S, Nakamura S, Hino T, Maeo K, Tabata R, Kawai T, Tanaka K, Niwa Y, Watanabe Y, Nakamura K, Kimura T, Ishiguro S. Biosci Biotechnol Biochem. 2007 Aug;71(8):2095-100. Epub 2007 Aug 7. 10.1271/bbb.70216 PubMed 17690442.
Backbone
  Vector backbone: pPZP221
  Backbone manufacturer: Hajdukiewicz P., Svab Z. and Maliga P.
  Backbone size (bp): 8500
  Modifications to backbone: gentamycin-resistant marker was removed and hygromycin-resistant marker (NOS promoter:HPT:NOS terminator) was inserted
  Vector type: Plant Expression
  Promoter: CaMV35S
  Selectable markers: Hygromycin
Growth in bacteria
  Bacterial resistance: Chloramphenicol and Spectinomycin, 25 & 50 μg/mL
  Growth temperature: 37°C
  Growth strain: ccdB Survival
  Copy number: High Copy
Gene/Insert
  Cloning method: Gateway Cloning
Terms and licenses: Academic/Nonprofit Terms; Industry Terms: Not Available to Industry
How to cite: pGWB526 was a gift from Tsuyoshi Nakagawa (Addgene plasmid # 74868 ; http://n2t.net/addgene:74868 ; RRID:Addgene_74868)
