[The description below was written by a language model from this plasmid's Addgene catalogue record and pLannotate feature annotations shown in this document.]
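Description:
pGWB526 is an empty Gateway-compatible binary vector for Agrobacterium-mediated plant transformation. It is built on the pPZP221 backbone, from which the gentamycin marker was removed and replaced by a hygromycin resistance cassette. The backbone carries a ColE1/pBR322-type origin with the bom mobilisation region for high-copy propagation in E. coli. It also carries the pVS1 origin with its RepA replication and StaA stability functions, which maintain the plasmid in Agrobacterium. Bacterial selection is by spectinomycin through the aadA gene, and a short gentamycin acetyltransferase fragment remains as a remnant of the parent vector. The unrecombined destination vector is additionally chloramphenicol resistant and must be grown in a ccdB-tolerant strain.

Between the nopaline-type right and left T-DNA border repeats lie two plant cassettes. The first is the expression unit: a CaMV 35S promoter, then an attR1–CmR–ccdB–attR2 Gateway cassette, a T7 epitope tag (the phage T7 gene 10 leader peptide) and a NOS terminator. An LR reaction with an entry clone swaps the chloramphenicol resistance gene and the ccdB toxin for the gene of interest. Loss of ccdB counter-selects against non-recombinant plasmids in ordinary E. coli strains. An insert without a stop codon and in frame is then expressed constitutively as a C-terminal T7-tagged fusion. The second cassette, in the opposite orientation, is NOS promoter–hygromycin phosphotransferase–NOS terminator, which allows selection of transformed plant tissue on hygromycin. Remnants of lacZα, the pUC polylinker and lac regulatory sequences are also annotated within the T-DNA.

The vector is used to make transgenic plants that overexpress T7-tagged proteins, so that the fusion can be followed through its epitope tag.
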