Features (pLannotate 1.2.2; 31 found; start..end, strand, type, name):
     54..78      -  misc_feature   RB T-DNA repeat: right border repeat from nopaline C58 T-DNA
    144..298     -  CDS            lacZα (fragment): LacZα fragment of β-galactosidase; lacZ fragment
    301..321     -  misc_feature   MCS (fragment): pUC18/19 multiple cloning site
    812..1153    +  promoter       CaMV 35S promoter: strong constitutive promoter from cauliflower mosaic virus
   1179..1303    +  protein_bind   attR1: mutant version of attR; recombination site for the Gateway® LR reaction LR Clonase™
   1340..1370    +  promoter       lac UV5 promoter: E. coli lac promoter with an "up" mutation
   1395..1423    +  promoter       cat promoter (fragment): promoter of the E. coli cat gene encoding chloramphenicol acetyltransferase
   1424..2083    +  CDS            CmR: chloramphenicol acetyltransferase; cat; confers resistance to chloramphenicol
   2262..2420    +  CDS            ccdA (fragment): CCDA_ECO57 - Also known as H, letA. Experimental evidence at protein level: Swiss-Prot protein existence level 1. Antitoxin component of a type II toxin-antitoxin (TA) system which inhibits the post-segregational killing (PSK) of plasmid-free cells, also referred to as a plasmid addiction system. Binds to and blocks the activity of CcdB; will also remove bound CcdB protein from the CcdB-GyrA complex by forming a CcdA-CcdB complex, a process termed rejuvenation. Functions as a transcriptional corepressor for the ccdAB operon, repression also requires CcdB (By similarity). From Escherichia coli
   2425..2727    +  CDS            ccdB: CCDB_ECOLI - Also known as G, letB, letD. Experimental evidence at protein level: Swiss-Prot protein existence level 1. Toxic component of a type II toxin-antitoxin (TA) system, functioning in plasmid maintainence. Responsible for the post- segregational killing (PSK) of plasmid-free cells, also referred to as a plasmid addiction system. Half-life of over 2 hours. Cell killing by CcdB is accompanied by filamentation, defects in chromosome and plasmid segregation, defects in cell division, formation of anucleate cells, decreased DNA synthesis and plasmid loss. Interferes with the activity of DN
   2771..2895    -  protein_bind   attR2: mutant version of attR; recombination site for the Gateway® LR reaction LR Clonase™
   2906..2938    +  CDS            T7 tag (gene 10 leader): leader peptide from bacteriophage T7 gene 10 promotes efficient translation in E. coli
   2960..3212    +  terminator     NOS terminator: nopaline synthase terminator and poly(A) signal
   3268..3290    -  protein_bind   lac operator (fragment): The lac repressor binds to the lac operator to inhibit transcription in E. coli. This inhibition can be relieved by adding lactose or isopropyl-β-D-thiogalactopyranoside (IPTG). lac repressor encoded by lacI
   3294..3324    -  promoter       lac promoter: promoter for the E. coli lac operon
   3339..3360    -  protein_bind   CAP binding site: CAP binding activates transcription in the presence of cAMP. E. coli catabolite activator protein
   3396..3648    -  terminator     NOS terminator: nopaline synthase terminator and poly(A) signal
   3799..4824    -  CDS            HygR: aminoglycoside phosphotransferase from E. coli; aph(4)-Ia; confers resistance to hygromycin
   4876..5055    -  promoter       NOS promoter: nopaline synthase promoter
   5135..5464    -  CDS            tnpA (fragment): TN5P_ECOLX - Also known as tnp. Experimental evidence at protein level: Swiss-Prot protein existence level 1. Mediates transposition of transposon Tn5 by a 'cut and paste' mechanism. First, the monomeric transposase binds the 19 bp inverted DNA repeats flanking the transposon. Then, dimerization of the DNA- bound transposase creates a synaptic DNA complex. After nicking of the first DNA strand, excision of the transposon proceeds through a series of intermediates. The transposase then mediates the insertion of the transposon at a new site by strand transfer. The activity of the wild- type tran
   5561..5585    -  misc_feature   LB T-DNA repeat: left border repeat from nopaline C58 T-DNA
   5844..5867    +  promoter       Pc promoter (fragment): intI1 (promoter lies within the coding sequence); class 1 integron promoter
   6043..6099    +  CDS            GmR (fragment): gentamycin acetyltransferase; aacC1; confers resistance to gentamycin
   6110..6897    +  CDS            SmR (fragment): aminoglycoside adenylyltransferase (Murphy, 1985); aadA; confers resistance to spectinomycin and streptomycin
   7143..7731    +  rep_origin     ori: high-copy-number ColE1/pMB1/pBR322/pUC origin of replication
   7917..8057    -  misc_feature   bom: basis of mobility region from pBR322
   8159..8198    -  CDS            rop (fragment): Rop protein, which maintains plasmids at low copy number; rop
   8401..8595    -  rep_origin     pVS1 oriV: origin of replication for the Pseudomonas plasmid pVS1 (Heeb et al., 2000)
   8661..9734    -  CDS            pVS1 RepA: replication protein from the Pseudomonas plasmid pVS1 (Heeb et al., 2000)
  10163..10792   -  CDS            pVS1 StaA: stability protein from the Pseudomonas plasmid pVS1 (Heeb et al., 2000)
  11352..11753   -  CDS            Y4CG_SINFN (fragment): Protein inferred from homology: Swiss-Prot protein existence level 3. From Sinorhizobium fredii (strain NBRC 101917 / NGR234).
>Addgene plasmid #74868 | pGWB526 | depositor full sequence | sequence record 141543 | pGWB526 sequence 12039 bps
TTTCACGCCCTTTTAAATATCCGATTATTCTAATAAACGCTCTTTTCTCTTAGGTTTACCCGCCAATATA
TCCTGTCAAACACTGATAGTTTAAACTGAAGGCGGGAAACGACAATCTGATCCAAGCTCAAGCTGCTCTA
GCATTCGCCATTCAGGCTGCGCAACTGTTGGGAAGGGCGATCGGTGCGGGCCTCTTCGCTATTACGCCAG
CTGGCGAAAGGGGGATGTGCTGCAAGGCGATTAAGTTGGGTAACGCCAGGGTTTTCCCAGTCACGACGTT
GTAAAACGACGGCCAGTGCCAAGCTTGCATGCCTGCAGGTCCCCAGATTAGCCTTTTCAATTTCAGAAAG
AATGCTAACCCACAGATGGTTAGAGAGGCTTACGCAGCAGGTCTCATCAAGACGATCTACCCGAGCAATA
ATCTCCAGGAAATCAAATACCTTCCCAAGAAGGTTAAAGATGCAGTCAAAAGATTCAGGACTAACTGCAT
CAAGAACACAGAGAAAGATATATTTCTCAAGATCAGAAGTACTATTCCAGTATGGACGATTCAAGGCTTG
CTTCACAAACCAAGGCAAGTAATAGAGATTGGAGTCTCTAAAAAGGTAGTTCCCACTGAATCAAAGGCCA
TGGAGTCAAAGATTCAAATAGAGGACCTAACAGAACTCGCCGTAAAGACTGGCGAACAGTTCATACAGAG
TCTCTTACGACTCAATGACAAGAAGAAAATCTTCGTCAACATGGTGGAGCACGACACACTTGTCTACTCC
AAAAATATCAAAGATACAGTCTCAGAAGACCAAAGGGCAATTGAGACTTTTCAACAAAGGGTAATATCCG
GAAACCTCCTCGGATTCCATTGCCCAGCTATCTGTCACTTTATTGTGAAGATAGTGGAAAAGGAAGGTGG
CTCCTACAAATGCCATCATTGCGATAAAGGAAAGGCCATCGTTGAAGATGCCTCTGCCGACAGTGGTCCC
AAAGATGGACCCCCACCCACGAGGAGCATCGTGGAAAAAGAAGACGTTCCAACCACGTCTTCAAAGCAAG
TGGATTGATGTGATATCTCCACTGACGTAAGGGATGACGCACAATCCCACTATCCTTCGCAAGACCCTTC
CTCTATATAAGGAAGTTCATTTCATTTGGAGAGAACACGGGGGACTCTAGAGTTATCAACAAGTTTGTAC
AAAAAAGCTGAACGAGAAACGTAAAATGATATAAATATCAATATATTAAATTAGATTTTGCATAAAAAAC
AGACTACATAATACTGTAAAACACAACATATCCAGTCACTATGGCGGCCCCTCGAGGGGCCGCATTAGGC
ACCCCAGGCTTTACACTTTATGCTTCCGGCTCGTATAATGTGTGGATTTTGAGTTAGGATCCGGCGAGAT
TTTCAGGAGCTAAGGAAGCTAAAATGGAGAAAAAAATCACTGGATATACCACCGTTGATATATCCCAATG
GCATCGTAAAGAACATTTTGAGGCATTTCAGTCAGTTGCTCAATGTACCTATAACCAGACCGTTCAGCTG
GATATTACGGCCTTTTTAAAGACCGTAAAGAAAAATAAGCACAAGTTTTATCCGGCCTTTATTCACATTC
TTGCCCGCCTGATGAATGCTCATCCGGAATTCCGTATGGCAATGAAAGACGGTGAGCTGGTGATATGGGA
TAGTGTTCACCCTTGTTACACCGTTTTCCATGAGCAAACTGAAACGTTTTCATCGCTCTGGAGTGAATAC
CACGACGATTTCCGGCAGTTTCTACACATATATTCGCAAGATGTGGCGTGTTACGGTGAAAACCTGGCCT
ATTTCCCTAAAGGGTTTATTGAGAATATGTTTTTCGTCTCAGCCAATCCCTGGGTGAGTTTCACCAGTTT
TGATTTAAACGTGGCCAATATGGACAACTTCTTCGCCCCCGTTTTCACCATGGGCAAATATTATACGCAA
GGCGACAAGGTGCTGATGCCGCTGGCGATTCAGGTTCATCATGCCGTCTGTGATGGCTTCCATGTCGGCA
GAATGCTTAATGAATTACAACAGTACTGCGATGAGTGGCAGGGCGGGGCGTAAAGATCTGGATCCGGCTT
ACTAAAAGCCAGATAACAGTATGCGTATTTGCGCGCTGATTTTTGCGGTATAAGAATATATACTGATATG
TATACCCGAAGTATGTCAAAAAGAGGTGTGCTATGAAGCAGCGTATTACAGTGACAGTTGACAGCGACAG
CTATCAGTTGCTCAAGGCATATATGATGTCAATATCTCCGGTCTGGTAAGCACAACCATGCAGAATGAAG
CCCGTCGTCTGCGTGCCGAACGCTGGAAAGCGGAAAATCAGGAAGGGATGGCTGAGGTCGCCCGGTTTAT
TGAAATGAACGGCTCTTTTGCTGACGAGAACAGGGACTGGTGAAATGCAGTTTAAGGTTTACACCTATAA
AAGAGAGAGCCGTTATCGTCTGTTTGTGGATGTACAGAGTGATATTATTGACACGCCCGGGCGACGGATG
GTGATCCCCCTGGCCAGTGCACGTCTGCTGTCAGATAAAGTCTCCCGTGAACTTTACCCGGTGGTGCATA
TCGGGGATGAAAGCTGGCGCATGATGACCACCGATATGGCCAGTGTGCCGGTCTCCGTTATCGGGGAAGA
AGTGGCTGATCTCAGCCACCGCGAAAATGACATCAAAAACGCCATTAACCTGATGTTCTGGGGAATATAA
ATGTCAGGCTCCCTTATACACAGCCAGTCTGCAGGTCGACCATAGTGACTGGATATGTTGTGTTTTACAG
TATTATGTAGTCTGTTTTTTATGCAAAATCTAATTTAATATATTGATATTTATATCATTTTACGTTTCTC
GTTCAGCTTTCTTGTACAAAGTGGTTGATAACAGCATGGCTAGCATGACTGGTGGACAGCAAATGGGTGC
TTAGAGCTCGAATTTCCCCGATCGTTCAAACATTTGGCAATAAAGTTTCTTAAGATTGAATCCTGTTGCC
GGTCTTGCGATGATTATCATATAATTTCTGTTGAATTACGTTAAGCATGTAATAATTAACATGTAATGCA
TGACGTTATTTATGAGATGGGTTTTTATGATTAGAGTCCCGCAATTATACATTTAATACGCGATAGAAAA
CAAAATATAGCGCGCAAACTAGGATAAATTATCGCGCGCGGTGTCATCTATGTTACTAGATCGGGAATTG
GTTCCGGAACCAATTCGTAATCATGGTCATAGCTGTTTCCTGTGTGAAATTGTTATCCGCTCACAATTCC
ACACAACATACGAGCCGGAAGCATAAAGTGTAAAGCCTGGGGTGCCTAATGAGTGAGCTAACTCACATTA
GGCTGAATTAGGCGCGCCTATTTCTATTAATTCCCGATCTAGTAACATAGATGACACCGCGCGCGATAAT
TTATCCTAGTTTGCGCGCTATATTTTGTTTTCTATCGCGTATTAAATGTATAATTGCGGGACTCTAATCA
TAAAAACCCATCTCATAAATAACGTCATGCATTACATGTTAATTATTACATGCTTAACGTAATTCAACAG
AAATTATATGATAATCATCGCAAGACCGGCAACAGGATTCAATCTTAAGAAACTTTATTGCCAAATGTTT
GAACGATCGGGGAAATTCGGGGGATCGATCCCGCGAACTGTGGACGAGAACTGTGCCACCAAGCGTAAGG
CCGTTCTCTCGCATTTGCCTTGCTAGGCTCGCGCGAGTTGCTGGCTGAGGCGTTCTCGAAATCAGCTCTT
GTTCGGTCGGCATCTACTCTATTCCTTTGCCCTCGGACGAGTGCTGGGGCGTCGGTTTCCACTATCGGCG
AGTACTTCTACACAGCCATCGGTCCAGACGGCCGCGCTTCTGCGGGCGATTTGTGTACGCCCGACAGTCC
CGGCTCCGGATCGGACGATTGCGTCGCATCGACCCTGCGCCCAAGCTGCATCATCGAAATTGCCGTCAAC
CAAGCTCTGATAGAGTTGGTCAAGACCAATGCGGAGCATATACGCCCGGAGCCGCGGCGATCCTGCAAGC
TCCGGATGCCTCCGCTCGAAGTAGCGCGTCTGCTGCTCCATACAAGCCAACCACGGCCTCCAGAAGAAGA
TGTTGGCGACCTCGTATTGGGAATCCCCGAACATCGCCTCGCTCCAGTCAATGACCGCTGTTATGCGGCC
ATTGTCCGTCAGGACATTGTTGGAGCCGAAATCCGCGTGCACGAGGTGCCGGACTTCGGGGCAGTCCTCG
GCCCAAAGCATCAGCTCATCGAGAGCCTGCGCGACGGACGCACTGACGGTGTCGTCCATCACAGTTTGCC
AGTGATACACATGGGGATCAGCAATCGCGCATATGAAATCACGCCATGTAGTGTATTGACCGATTCCTTG
CGGTCCGAATGGGCCGAACCCGCTCGTCTGGCTAAGATCGGCCGCAGCGATCGCATCCATGGCCTCCGCG
ACCGGCTGCAGAACAGCGGGCAGTTCGGTTTCAGGCAGGTCTTGCAACGTGACACCCTGTGCACGGCGGG
AGATGCAATAGGTCAGGCTCTCGCTGAATGCCCCAATGTCAAGCACTTCCGGAATCGGGAGCGCGGCCGA
TGCAAAGTGCCGATAAACATAACGATCTTTGTAGAAACCATCGGCGCAGCTATTTACCCGCAGGACATAT
CCACGCCCTCCTACATCGAAGCTGAAAGCACGAGATTCTTCGCCCTCCGAGAGCTGCATCAGGTCGGAGA
CGCTGTCGAACTTTTCGATCAGAAACTTCTCGACAGACGTCGCGGTGAGTTCAGGCTTTTTCATATCTTA
TTGCCCCCCGGGATCAGATCTGGATTGAGAGTGAATATGAGACTCTAATTGGATACCGAGGGGAATTTAT
GGAACGTCAGTGGAGCATTTTTGACAAGAAATATTTGCTAGCTGATAGTGACCTTAGGCGACTTTTGAAC
GCGCAATAATGGTTTCTGACGTATGTGCTTAGCTCATTAAACTCCAGAAACCCGCGGCTGAGTGGCTCCT
TCAACGTTGCGGTTCTGTCAGTTCCAAACGTAAAACGGCTTGTCCCGCGTCATCGGCGGGGGTCATAACG
TGACTCCCTTAATTCTCCGCTCATGATCTTGATCCCCTGCGCCATCAGATCCTTGGCGGCAAGAAAGCCA
TCCAGTTTACTTTGCAGGGCTTCCCAACCTTACCAGAGGGCGCCCCAGCTGGCAATTCCGGTTCGCTTGC
TGTCCATAAAACCGCCCAGTCTAGCTATCGCCATGTAAGCCCACTGCAAGCTACCTGCTTTCTCTTTGCG
CTTGCGTTTTCCCTTGTCCAGATAGCCCAGTAGCTGACATTCATCCGGGGTCAGCACCGTTTCTGCGGAC
TGGCTTTCTACGTGTTCCGCTTCCTTTAGCAGCCCTTGCGCCCTGAGTGCTTGCGGCAGCGTGAAGCTGA
TCCGTCGAGATTAATAGAAATAAATTCAGCCTAATTCGGCGTTAATTCAGTACATTAAAAACGTCCGCAA
TGTGTTATTAAGTTGTCTAAGCGTCAATTTGTTTACACCACAATATATCCTGCCACCAGCCAGCCAACAG
CTCCCCGACCGGCAGCTCGGCACAAAATCACCACTCGATACAGGCAGCCCATCAGTCCGGGACGGCGTCA
GCGGGAGAGCCGTTGTAAGGCGGCAGACTTTGCTCATGTTACCGATGCTATTCGGAAGAACGGCAACTAA
GCTGCCGGGTTTGAAACACGGATGATCTCGCGGAGGGTAGCATGTTGATTGTAACGATGACAGAGCGTTG
CTGCCTGTGATCAATTCGGGCACGAACCCAGTGGACATAAGCCTGTTCGGTTCGTAAGCTGTAATGCAAG
TAGCGTATGCGCTCACGCAACTGGTCCAGAACCTTGACCGAACGCAGCGGTGGTAACGGCGCAGTGGCGG
TTTTCATGGCTTGTTATGACTGTTTTTTTGGGGTACAGTCTATGCCTCGGGCATCCAAGCAGCAAGCGCG
TTACGCCGTGGGTCGATGTTTGATGTTATGGAGCAGCAACGATGTTACGCAGCAGGGCAGTCGCCCTAAA
ACAAAGTTAAACATCATGGGGGAAGCGGTGATCGCCGAAGTATCGACTCAACTATCAGAGGTAGTTGGCG
TCATCGAGCGCCATCTCGAACCGACGTTGCTGGCCGTACATTTGTACGGCTCCGCAGTGGATGGCGGCCT
GAAGCCACACAGTGATATTGATTTGCTGGTTACGGTGACCGTAAGGCTTGATGAAACAACGCGGCGAGCT
TTGATCAACGACCTTTTGGAAACTTCGGCTTCCCCTGGAGAGAGCGAGATTCTCCGCGCTGTAGAAGTCA
CCATTGTTGTGCACGACGACATCATTCCGTGGCGTTATCCAGCTAAGCGCGAACTGCAATTTGGAGAATG
GCAGCGCAATGACATTCTTGCAGGTATCTTCGAGCCAGCCACGATCGACATTGATCTGGCTATCTTGCTG
ACAAAAGCAAGAGAACATAGCGTTGCCTTGGTAGGTCCAGCGGCGGAGGAACTCTTTGATCCGGTTCCTG
AACAGGATCTATTTGAGGCGCTAAATGAAACCTTAACGCTATGGAACTCGCCGCCCGACTGGGCTGGCGA
TGAGCGAAATGTAGTGCTTACGTTGTCCCGCATTTGGTACAGCGCAGTAACCGGCAAAATCGCGCCGAAG
GATGTCGCTGCCGACTGGGCAATGGAGCGCCTGCCGGCCCAGTATCAGCCCGTCATACTTGAAGCTAGAC
AGGCTTATCTTGGACAAGAAGAAGATCGCTTGGCCTCGCGCGCAGATCAGTTGGAAGAATTTGTCCACTA
CGTGAAAGGCGAGATCACCAAGGTAGTCGGCAAATAATGTCTAGCTAGAAATTCGTTCAAGCCGACGCCG
CTTCGCGGCGCGGCTTAACTCAAGCGTTAGATGCACTAAGCACATAATTGCTCACAGCCAAACTATCAGG
TCAAGTCTGCTTTTATTATTTTTAAGCGTGCATAATAAGCCCTACACAAATTGGGAGATATATCATGCAT
GACCAAAATCCCTTAACGTGAGTTTTCGTTCCACTGAGCGTCAGACCCCGTAGAAAAGATCAAAGGATCT
TCTTGAGATCCTTTTTTTCTGCGCGTAATCTGCTGCTTGCAAACAAAAAAACCACCGCTACCAGCGGTGG
TTTGTTTGCCGGATCAAGAGCTACCAACTCTTTTTCCGAAGGTAACTGGCTTCAGCAGAGCGCAGATACC
AAATACTGTCCTTCTAGTGTAGCCGTAGTTAGGCCACCACTTCAAGAACTCTGTAGCACCGCCTACATAC
CTCGCTCTGCTAATCCTGTTACCAGTGGCTGCTGCCAGTGGCGATAAGTCGTGTCTTACCGGGTTGGACT
CAAGACGATAGTTACCGGATAAGGCGCAGCGGTCGGGCTGAACGGGGGGTTCGTGCACACAGCCCAGCTT
GGAGCGAACGACCTACACCGAACTGAGATACCTACAGCGTGAGCTATGAGAAAGCGCCACGCTTCCCGAA
GGGAGAAAGGCGGACAGGTATCCGGTAAGCGGCAGGGTCGGAACAGGAGAGCGCACGAGGGAGCTTCCAG
GGGGAAACGCCTGGTATCTTTATAGTCCTGTCGGGTTTCGCCACCTCTGACTTGAGCGTCGATTTTTGTG
ATGCTCGTCAGGGGGGCGGAGCCTATGGAAAAACGCCAGCAACGCGGCCTTTTTACGGTTCCTGGCCTTT
TGCTGGCCTTTTGCTCACATGTTCTTTCCTGCGTTATCCCCTGATTCTGTGGATAACCGTATTACCGCCT
TTGAGTGAGCTGATACCGCTCGCCGCAGCCGAACGACCGAGCGCAGCGAGTCAGTGAGCGAGGAAGCGGA
AGAGCGCCTGATGCGGTATTTTCTCCTTACGCATCTGTGCGGTATTTCACACCGCATATGGTGCACTCTC
AGTACAATCTGCTCTGATGCCGCATAGTTAAGCCAGTATACACTCCGCTATCGCTACGTGACTGGGTCAT
GGCTGCGCCCCGACACCCGCCAACACCCGCTGACGCGCCCTGACGGGCTTGTCTGCTCCCGGCATCCGCT
TACAGACAAGCTGTGACCGTCTCCGGGAGCTGCATGTGTCAGAGGTTTTCACCGTCATCACCGAAACGCG
CGAGGCAGGGTGCCTTGATGTGGGCGCCGGCGGTCGAGTGGCGACGGCGCGGCTTGTCCGCGCCCTGGTA
GATTGCCTGGCCGTAGGCCAGCCATTTTTGAGCGGCCAGCGGCCGCGATAGGCCGACGCGAAGCGGCGGG
GCGTAGGGAGCGCAGCGACCGAAGGGTAGGCGCTTTTTGCAGCTCTTCGGCTGTGCGCTGGCCAGACAGT
TATGCACAGGCCAGGCGGGTTTTAAGAGTTTTAATAAGTTTTAAAGAGTTTTAGGCGGAAAAATCGCCTT
TTTTCTCTTTTATATCAGTCACTTACATGTGTGACCGGTTCCCAATGTACGGCTTTGGGTTCCCAATGTA
CGGGTTCCGGTTCCCAATGTACGGCTTTGGGTTCCCAATGTACGTGCTATCCACAGGAAAGAGACCTTTT
CGACCTTTTTCCCCTGCTAGGGCAATTTGCCCTAGCATCTGCTCCGTACATTAGGAACCGGCGGATGCTT
CGCCCTCGATCAGGTTGCGGTAGCGCATGACTAGGATCGGGCCAGCCTGCCCCGCCTCCTCCTTCAAATC
GTACTCCGGCAGGTCATTTGACCCGATCAGCTTGCGCACGGTGAAACAGAACTTCTTGAACTCTCCGGCG
CTGCCACTGCGTTCGTAGATCGTCTTGAACAACCATCTGGCTTCTGCCTTGCCTGCGGCGCGGCGTGCCA
GGCGGTAGAGAAAACGGCCGATGCCGGGATCGATCAAAAAGTAATCGGGGTGAACCGTCAGCACGTCCGG
GTTCTTGCCTTCTGTGATCTCGCGGTACATCCAATCAGCTAGCTCGATCTCGATGTACTCCGGCCGCCCG
GTTTCGCTCTTTACGATCTTGTAGCGGCTAATCAAGGCTTCACCCTCGGATACCGTCACCAGGCGGCCGT
TCTTGGCCTTCTTCGTACGCTGCATGGCAACGTGCGTGGTGTTTAACCGAATGCAGGTTTCTACCAGGTC
GTCTTTCTGCTTTCCGCCATCGGCTCGCCGGCAGAACTTGAGTACGTCCGCAACGTGTGGACGGAACACG
CGGCCGGGCTTGTCTCCCTTCCCTTCCCGGTATCGGTTCATGGATTCGGTTAGATGGGAAACCGCCATCA
GTACCAGGTCGTAATCCCACACACTGGCCATGCCGGCCGGCCCTGCGGAAACCTCTACGTGCCCGTCTGG
AAGCTCGTAGCGGATCACCTCGCCAGCTCGTCGGTCACGCTTCGACAGACGGAAAACGGCCACGTCCATG
ATGCTGCGACTATCGCGGGTGCCCACGTCATAGAGCATCGGAACGAAAAAATCTGGTTGCTCGTCGCCCT
TGGGCGGCTTCCTAATCGACGGCGCACCGGCTGCCGGCGGTTGCCGGGATTCTTTGCGGATTCGATCAGC
GGCCGCTTGCCACGATTCACCGGGGCGTGCTTCTGCCTCGATGCGTTGCCGCTGGGCGGCCTGCGCGGCC
TTCAACTTCTCCACCAGGTCATCACCCAGCGCCGCGCCGATTTGTACCGGGCCGGATGGTTTGCGACCGC
TCACGCCGATTCCTCGGGCTTGGGGGTTCCAGTGCCATTGCAGGGCCGGCAGACAACCCAGCCGCTTACG
CCTGGCCAACCGCCCGTTCCTCCACACATGGGGCATTCCACGGCGTCGGTGCCTGGTTGTTCTTGATTTT
CCATGCCGCCTCCTTTAGCCGCTAAAATTCATCTACTCATTTATTCATTTGCTCATTTACTCTGGTAGCT
GCGCGATGTATTCAGATAGCAGCTCGGTAATGGTCTTGCCTTGGCGTACCGCGTACATCTTCAGCTTGGT
GTGATCCTCCGCCGGCAACTGAAAGTTGACCCGCTTCATGGCTGGCGTGTCTGCCAGGCTGGCCAACGTT
GCAGCCTTGCTGCTGCGTGCGCTCGGACGGCCGGCACTTAGCGTGTTTGTGCTTTTGCTCATTTTCTCTT
TACCTCATTAACTCAAATGAGTTTTGATTTAATTTCAGCGGCCAGCGCCTGGACCTCGCGGGCAGCGTCG
CCCTCGGGTTCTGATTCAAGAACGGTTGTGCCGGCGGCGGCAGTGCCTGGGTAGCTCACGCGCTGCGTGA
TACGGGACTCAAGAATGGGCAGCTCGTACCCGGCCAGCGCCTCGGCAACCTCACCGCCGATGCGCGTGCC
TTTGATCGCCCGCGACACGACAAAGGCCGCTTGTAGCCTTCCATCCGTGACCTCAATGCGCTGCTTAACC
AGCTCCACCAGGTCGGCGGTGGCCCATATGTCGTAAGGGCTTGGCTGCACCGGAATCAGCACGAAGTCGG
CTGCCTTGATCGCGGACACAGCCAAGTCCGCCGCCTGGGGCGCTCCGTCGATCACTACGAAGTCGCGCCG
GCCGATGGCCTTCACGTCGCGGTCAATCGTCGGGCGGTCGATGCCGACAACGGTTAGCGGTTGATCTTCC
CGCACGGCCGCCCAATCGCGGGCACTGCCCTGGGGATCGGAATCGACTAACAGAACATCGGCCCCGGCGA
GTTGCAGGGCGCGGGCTAGATGGGTTGCGATGGTCGTCTTGCCTGACCCGCCTTTCTGGTTAAGTACAGC
GATAACCTTCATGCGTTCCCCTTGCGTATTTGTTTATTTACTCATCGCATCATATACGCAGCGACCGCAT
GACGCAAGCTGTTTTACTCAAATACACATCACCTTTTTAGACGGCGGCGCTCGGTTTCTTCAGCGGCCAA
GCTGGCCGGCCAGGCCGCCAGCTTGGCATCAGACAAACCGGCCAGGATTTCATGCAGCCGCACGGTTGAG
ACGTGCGCGGGCGGCTCGAACACGTACCCGGCCGCGATCATCTCCGCCTCGATCTCTTCGGTAATGAAAA
ACGGTTCGTCCTGGCCGTCCTGGTGCGGTTTCATGCTTGTTCCTCTTGGCGTTCATTCTCGGCGGCCGCC
AGGGCGTCGGCCTCGGTCAATGCGTCCTCACGGAAGGCACCGCGCCGCCTGGCCTCGGTGGGCGTCACTT
CCTCGCTGCGCTCAAGTGCGCGGTACAGGGTCGAGCGATGCACGCCAAGCAGTGCAGCCGCCTCTTTCAC
GGTGCGGCCTTCCTGGTCGATCAGCTCGCGGGCGTGCGCGATCTGTGCCGGGGTGAGGGTAGGGCGGGGG
CCAAACTTCACGCCTCGGGCCTTGGCGGCCTCGCGCCCGCTCCGGGTGCGGTCGATGATTAGGGAACGCT
CGAACTCGGCAATGCCGGCGAACACGGTCAACACCATGCGGCCGGCCGGCGTGGTGGTGTCGGCCCACGG
CTCTGCCAGGCTACGCAGGCCCGCGCCGGCCTCCTGGATGCGCTCGGCAATGTCCAGTAGGTCGCGGGTG
CTGCGGGCCAGGCGGTCTAGCCTGGTCACTGTCACAACGTCGCCAGGGCGTAGGTGGTCAAGCATCCTGG
CCAGCTCCGGGCGGTCGCGCCTGGTGCCGGTGATCTTCTCGGAAAACAGCTTGGTGCAGCCGGCCGCGTG
CAGTTCGGCCCGTTGGTTGGTCAAGTCCTGGTCGTCGGTGCTGACGCGGGCATAGCCCAGCAGGCCAGCG
GCGGCGCTCTTGTTCATGGCGTAATGTCTCCGGTTCTAGTCGCAAGTATTCTACTTTATGCGACTAAAAC
ACGCGACAAGAAAACGCCAGGAAAAGGGCAGGGCGGCAGCCTGTCGCGTAACTTAGGACTTGTGCGACAT
GTCGTTTTCAGAAGACGGCTGCACTGAACGTCAGAAGCCGACTGCACTATAGCAGCGGAGGGGTTGGATC
AAAGTACTTTGATCCCGAGGGGAACCCTGTGGTTGGCATGCACATACAAATGGACGAACGGATAAACCT
