>Addgene plasmid #74868 | pGWB526 | addgene partial sequence | sequence record 152635 | CAT-R 5'-GCAACTGACTGAAATGCCTC-3'
ACGGTGGTATATCCAGTGATTTTTTTCTCCATTTTAGCTTCCTTAGCTCCTGAAAATCTCGACGGATCCT
AACTCAAAATCCACACATTATACGAGCCGGAAGCATAAAGTGTAAAGCCTGGGGTGCCTAATGCGGCCCC
TCGAGGGGCCGCCATAGTGACTGGATATGTTGTGTTTTACAGTATTATGTAGTCTGTTTTTTATGCAAAA
TCTAATTTAATATATTGATATTTATATCATTTTACGTTTCTCGTTCAGCTTTTTTGTACAAACTTGTTGA
TAACTCTAGAGTCCCCCGTGTTCTCTCCAAATGAAATGAACTTCCTTATATAGAGGAAGGGTCTTGCGAA
GGATAGTGGGATTGTGCGTCATCCCTTACGTCAGTGGAGATATCACATCAATCCACTTGCTTTGAAGACG
TGGTTGGAACGTCTTCTTTTTCCACGATGCTCCTCGTGGGTGGGGGTCCATCTTTGGGACCACTGTCGGC
AGAGGCATCTTCAACGATGGCCTTTCCTTTATCGCAATGATGGCATTTGTAGGAGCCACCTTCCTTTTCC
ACTATCTTCACAATAAAGTGACAGATAGCTGGGCAATGGAATCCGAGGAGGTTTCCGGATATTACCCTTT
GTTGAAAAGTCTCAATTGCCCTTTGGTCTTCTGAGACTGTATCTTTGATATTTTTGGAGTAGACAAGTGT
GTCGTGCTCCACCATGTTGACGAAGATTTTCTTCTTGTCATTGAGTCGTAAGAGACTCTGTATGAACTGT
TCG
