>Addgene plasmid #74868 | pGWB526 | addgene partial sequence | sequence record 152636 | ccdB-Fwd 5'-GCATGATGACCACCGATATG-3'
TCTGGGGAATATAAATGTCAGGCTCCCTTATACACAGCCAGTCTGCAGGTCGACCATAGTGACTGGATAT
GTTGTGTTTTACAGTATTATGTAGTCTGTTTTTTATGCAAAATCTAATTTAATATATTGATATTTATATC
ATTTTACGTTTCTCGTTCAGCTTTCTTGTACAAAGTGGTTGATAACAGCATGGCTAGCATGACTGGTGGA
CAGCAAATGGGTGCTTA
